>Addgene plasmid #85876 | AB.pCCL.sin.cPPT.GFP.miR-16-2-3p.sensor.PGK.dNGFR.WPRE | addgene full sequence | sequence record 170022 | Addgene NGS Result
ATGGTGAGCAAGGGCGAGGAGCTGTTCACCGGGGTGGTGCCCATCCTGGTCGAGCTGGACGGCGACGTAA
ACGGCCACAAGTTCAGCGTGTCCGGCGAGGGCGAGGGCGATGCCACCTACGGCAAGCTGACCCTGAAGTT
CATCTGCACCACCGGCAAGCTGCCCGTGCCCTGGCCCACCCTCGTGACCACCCTGACCTACGGCGTGCAG
TGCTTCAGCCGCTACCCCGACCACATGAAGCAGCACGACTTCTTCAAGTCCGCCATGCCCGAAGGCTACG
TCCAGGAGCGCACCATCTTCTTCAAGGACGACGGCAACTACAAGACCCGCGCCGAGGTGAAGTTCGAGGG
CGACACCCTGGTGAACCGCATCGAGCTGAAGGGCATCGACTTCAAGGAGGACGGCAACATCCTGGGGCAC
AAGCTGGAGTACAACTACAACAGCCACAACGTCTATATCATGGCCGACAAGCAGAAGAACGGCATCAAGG
TGAACTTCAAGATCCGCCACAACATCGAGGACGGCAGCGTGCAGCTCGCCGACCACTACCAGCAGAACAC
CCCCATCGGCGACGGCCCCGTGCTGCTGCCCGACAACCACTACCTGAGCACCCAGTCCGCCCTGAGCAAA
GACCCCAACGAGAAGCGCGATCACATGGTCCTGCTGGAGTTCGTGACCGCCGCCGGGATCACTCTCGGCA
TGGACGAGCTGTACAAGTAAAGCGGCCGCGTCGAGAGATGGGGGAGGCTAACTGAGCTAGCCGACCTTAA
CTGGGGAGTACTGGTCGACGTAGCTAAAGCAGCACAGTAATATTGGTAAAGCAGCACAGTAATATTGGTA
AAGCAGCACAGTAATATTGGTAAAGCAGCACAGTAATATTGGTAAAGCAGCACAGTAATATTGGTAAAGC
AGCACAGTAATATTGGACCGGTACTAGCTTAGTCATGCACCGGGCTGCAGGAATTCGATGACAGGCGCAG
CTTCCGAGGGATTTGAGATCCAGACATGATAAGATACATTGATGAGTTTGGACAAACCAAAACTAGAATG
CAGTGAAAAAAATGCCTTATTTGTGAAATTTGTGATGCTATTGCCTTATTTGTAACCATTATAAGCTGCA
ATAAACAAGTTAACAACAACAATTGCATTCATTTTATGTTTCAGGTTCAGGGGGAGGTGTGGGAGGTTTT
TTAAAGCAAGTAAAACCTCTACAAATGTGGTATGGCTGATTATGATCAGATCTCTCGAGGCTAGTCTCGT
GATCGATAAAATTTTGAATTTTTGTAATTTGTTTTTGTAATTCTTTAGTTTGTATGTCTGTTGCTATTAT
GTCTACTATTCTTTCCCCTGCACTGTACCCCCCAATCCCCCCTTTTCTTTTAAAAGTTAACCGATACCGT
CGAGATCCGTTCACTAATCGAATGGATCTGTCTCTGTCTCTCTCTCCACCTTCTTCTTCTATTCCTTCGG
GCCTGTCGGGTCCCCTCGGGGTTGGGAGGTGGGTCTGAAACGATAATGGTGAATATCCCTGCCTAACTCT
ATTCACTATAGAAAGTACAGCAAAAACTATTCTTAAACCTACCAAGCCTCCTACTATCATTATGAATAAT
TTTATATACCACAGCCAATTTGTTATGTTAAACCAATTCCACAAACTTGCCCATTTATCTAATTCCAATA
ATTCTTGTTCATTCTTTTCTTGCTGGTTTTGCGATTCTTCAATTAAGGAGTGTATTAAGCTTGTGTAATT
GTTAATTTCTCTGTCCCACTCCATCCAGGTCGTGTGATTCCAAATCTGTTCCAGAGATTTATTACTCCAA
CTAGCATTCCAAGGCACAGCAGTGGTGCAAATGAGTTTTCCAGAGCAACCCCAAATCCCCAGGAGCTGTT
GATCCTTTAGGTATCTTTCCACAGCCAGGATTCTTGCCTGGAGCTGCTTGATGCCCCAGACTGTGAGTTG
CAACAGATGCTGTTGCGCCTCAATAGCCCTCAGCAAATTGTTCTGCTGCTGCACTATACCAGACAATAAT
TGTCTGGCCTGTACCGTCAGCGTCATTGACGCTGCGCCCATAGTGCTTCCTGCTGCTCCCAAGAACCCAA
GGAACAAAGCTCCTATTCCCACTGCTCTTTTTTCTCTCTGCACCACTCTTCTCTTTGCCTTGGTGGGTGC
TACTCCTAATGGTTCAATTTTTACTACTTTATATTTATATAATTCACTTCTCCAATTGTCCCTCATATCT
CCTCCTCCAGGTCTGAAGATCAGCGGCCGCTTGCTGTGCGGTGGTCTTACTTTTGTTTTGCTCTTCCTCT
ATCTTGTCTAAAGCTTCCTTGGTGTCTTTTATCTCTATCCTTTGATGCACACAATAGAGGGTTGCTACTG
TATTATATAATGATCTAAGTTCTTCTGATCCTGTCTGAAGGGATGGTTGTAGCTGTCCCAGTATTTGTCT
ACAGCCTTCTGATGTTTCTAACAGGCCAGGATTAACTGCGAATCGTTCTAGCTCCCTGCTTGCCCATACT
ATATGTTTTAATTTATATTTTTTCTTTCCCCCTGGCCTTAACCGAATTTTTTCCCATCGCGATCTAATTC
TCCCCCGCTTAATACTGACGCTCTCGCACCCATCTCTCTCCTTCTAGCCTCCGCTAGTCAAAATTTTTGG
CGTACTCACCAGTCGCCGCCCCTCGCCTCTTGCCGTGCGCGCTTCAGCAAGCCGAGTCCTGCGTCGAGAG
AGCTCCTCTGGTTTCCCTTTCGCTTTCAAGTCCCTGTTCGGGCGCCACTGCTAGAGATTTTCCACACTGA
CTAAAAGGGTCTGAGGGATCTCTAGTTACCAGAGTCACACAACAGACGGGCACACACTACTTGAAGCACT
CAAGGCAAGCTTTATTGAGGCTTAAGCAGTGGGTTCCCTAGTTAGCCAGAGAGCTCCCAGGCTCAGATCT
GGTCTAACCAGAGAGACCCCGGTTCACTAAACGAGCTCTGCTTATATAGACCTCCCACCGTACACGCCTA
CCGCCCATTTGCGTCAATGGGGCGGAGTTGTTACGACATTTTGGAAAGTCCCGTTGATTTTGGTGCCAAA
ACAAACTCCCATTGACGTCAATGGGGTGGAGACTTGGAAATCCCCGTGAGTCAAACCGCTATCCACGCCC
ATTGATGTACTGCCAAAACCGCATCACCATGGTAATAGCGATGACTAATACGTAGATGTACTGCCAAGTA
GGAAAGTCCCATAAGGTCATGTACTGGGCATAATGCCAGGCGGGCCATTTACCGTCATTGACGTCAATAG
GGGGCGTACTTGGCATATGATACACTTGATGTACTGCCAAGTGGGCAGTTTACCGTAAATACTCCACCCA
TTGACGTCAATGGAAAGTCCCTATTGGCGTTACTATGGGAACATACGTCATTATTGACGTCAATGGGCGG
GGGTCGTTGGGCGGTCAGCCAGGCGGGCCATTTACCGTAAGTTATGTAACGCGGAACTCCATATATGGGC
TATGAACTAATGACCCCGTAATTGATTACTATTAATAACTAGTCAATAATCAATGTCAACATGGCGGTAA
TGTTGGACATGAGCCAATATAAATGTACATATTATGATATGGATACAACGTATGCAATGGCCAAGCTTGC
AGCTCCAGCTTTTGTTCCCTTTAGTGAGGGTTAATTGCGCGCTTGGCGTAATCATGGTCATAGCTGTTTC
CTGTGTGAAATTGTTATCCGCTCACAATTCCACACAACATACGAGCCGGAAGCATAAAGTGTAAAGCCTG
GGGTGCCTAATGAGTGAGCTAACTCACATTAATTGCGTTGCGCTCACTGCCCGCTTTCCAGTCGGGAAAC
CTGTCGTGCCAGCTGCATTAATGAATCGGCCAACGCGCGGGGAGAGGCGGTTTGCGTATTGGGCGCTCTT
CCGCTTCCTCGCTCACTGACTCGCTGCGCTCGGTCGTTCGGCTGCGGCGAGCGGTATCAGCTCACTCAAA
GGCGGTAATACGGTTATCCACAGAATCAGGGGATAACGCAGGAAAGAACATGTGAGCAAAAGGCCAGCAA
AAGGCCAGGAACCGTAAAAAGGCCGCGTTGCTGGCGTTTTTCCATAGGCTCCGCCCCCCTGACGAGCATC
ACAAAAATCGACGCTCAAGTCAGAGGTGGCGAAACCCGACAGGACTATAAAGATACCAGGCGTTTCCCCC
TGGAAGCTCCCTCGTGCGCTCTCCTGTTCCGACCCTGCCGCTTACCGGATACCTGTCCGCCTTTCTCCCT
TCGGGAAGCGTGGCGCTTTCTCATAGCTCACGCTGTAGGTATCTCAGTTCGGTGTAGGTCGTTCGCTCCA
AGCTGGGCTGTGTGCACGAACCCCCCGTTCAGCCCGACCGCTGCGCCTTATCCGGTAACTATCGTCTTGA
GTCCAACCCGGTAAGACACGACTTATCGCCACTGGCAGCAGCCACTGGTAACAGGATTAGCAGAGCGAGG
TATGTAGGCGGTGCTACAGAGTTCTTGAAGTGGTGGCCTAACTACGGCTACACTAGAAGAACAGTATTTG
GTATCTGCGCTCTGCTGAAGCCAGTTACCTTCGGAAAAAGAGTTGGTAGCTCTTGATCCGGCAAACAAAC
CACCGCTGGTAGCGGTGGTTTTTTTGTTTGCAAGCAGCAGATTACGCGCAGAAAAAAAGGATCTCAAGAA
GATCCTTTGATCTTTTCTACGGGGTCTGACGCTCAGTGGAACGAAAACTCACGTTAAGGGATTTTGGTCA
TGAGATTATCAAAAAGGATCTTCACCTAGATCCTTTTAAATTAAAAATGAAGTTTTAAATCAATCTAAAG
TATATATGAGTAAACTTGGTCTGACAGTTACCAATGCTTAATCAGTGAGGCACCTATCTCAGCGATCTGT
CTATTTCGTTCATCCATAGTTGCCTGACTCCCCGTCGTGTAGATAACTACGATACGGGAGGGCTTACCAT
CTGGCCCCAGTGCTGCAATGATACCGCGAGACCCACGCTCACCGGCTCCAGATTTATCAGCAATAAACCA
GCCAGCCGGAAGGGCCGAGCGCAGAAGTGGTCCTGCAACTTTATCCGCCTCCATCCAGTCTATTAATTGT
TGCCGGGAAGCTAGAGTAAGTAGTTCGCCAGTTAATAGTTTGCGCAACGTTGTTGCCATTGCTACAGGCA
TCGTGGTGTCACGCTCGTCGTTTGGTATGGCTTCATTCAGCTCCGGTTCCCAACGATCAAGGCGAGTTAC
ATGATCCCCCATGTTGTGCAAAAAAGCGGTTAGCTCCTTCGGTCCTCCGATCGTTGTCAGAAGTAAGTTG
GCCGCAGTGTTATCACTCATGGTTATGGCAGCACTGCATAATTCTCTTACTGTCATGCCATCCGTAAGAT
GCTTTTCTGTGACTGGTGAGTACTCAACCAAGTCATTCTGAGAATAGTGTATGCGGCGACCGAGTTGCTC
TTGCCCGGCGTCAATACGGGATAATACCGCGCCACATAGCAGAACTTTAAAAGTGCTCATCATTGGAAAA
CGTTCTTCGGGGCGAAAACTCTCAAGGATCTTACCGCTGTTGAGATCCAGTTCGATGTAACCCACTCGTG
CACCCAACTGATCTTCAGCATCTTTTACTTTCACCAGCGTTTCTGGGTGAGCAAAAACAGGAAGGCAAAA
TGCCGCAAAAAAGGGAATAAGGGCGACACGGAAATGTTGAATACTCATACTCTTCCTTTTTCAATATTAT
TGAAGCATTTATCAGGGTTATTGTCTCATGAGCGGATACATATTTGAATGTATTTAGAAAAATAAACAAA
TAGGGGTTCCGCGCACATTTCCCCGAAAAGTGCCACCTAAATTGTAAGCGTTAATATTTTGTTAAAATTC
GCGTTAAATTTTTGTTAAATCAGCTCATTTTTTAACCAATAGGCCGAAATCGGCAAAATCCCTTATAAAT
CAAAAGAATAGACCGAGATAGGGT
[37 nt withheld, positions 5975-6011]
AAAGAACGTGGACTCCAACGTCAAAGG
[49 nt withheld, positions 6039-6087]
T
[91 nt withheld, positions 6089-6179]
G
[124 nt withheld, positions 6181-6304]
CCCATTCGCCATTCAGGCTGCGCAACTGTTGGGAAGGGCGATCGGTGCGGGCCTCTTCGCTATTACGCCA
GCTGGCGAAAGGGGGATGTGCTGCAAGGCGATTAAGTTGGGTAACGCCAGGGTTTTCCCAGTCACGACGT
TGTAAAACGACGGCCAGTGAGCGCGCGTAATACGACTCACTATAGGGCGAATTGGGTACGTCCCTAGGCC
TCCAAAAAAGCCTCCTCACTACTTCTGGAATAGCTCAGAGGCCGAGGCGGCCTCGGCCTCTGCATAAATA
AAAAAAATTAGTCAGCCATGGGGCGGAGAATGGGCGGAACTGGGCGGAGTTAGGGGCGGGATGGGCGGAG
TTAGGGGCGGGATAGCTAGAGCCAGACATGATAAGATACATTGATGAGTTTGGACAAACCACAACTAGAA
TGCAGTGAAAAAAATGCTTTATTTGTGAAATTTGTGATGCTATTGCTTTATTTGTAACCATTATAAGCTG
CAATAAACAAGTTCCTCTCACTCTCTGATATTCATTTCTTTGCAAGTTATAAATACTGAATAATAAGATG
ACATGAACTACTACTGCTAGAGATTTTCCACACTGACTAAAAGGGTCTGAGGGATCTCTAGTTACCAGAG
TCACACAACAGACGGGCACACACTACTTGAAGCACTCAAGGCAAGCTTTATTGAGGCTTAAGCAGTGGGT
TCCCTAGTTAGCCAGAGAGCTCCCAGGCTCAGATCTGGTCTAACCAGAGAGACCCAGTACAAGCAAAAAG
CAGATCTTGTCTTCGTTGGGAGTGAATTAGCCCTTCCAGTCCCCCCTTTTCTTTTAAAAAGTGGCTAAGA
TCTACAGCTGCCTTGTAAGTCATTGGTCTTAAAGGTACCGAGCTCGAATTCCAGGCGGGGAGGCGGCCCA
AAGGGAGATCCGACTCGTCTGAGGGCGAAGGCGAAGACGCGGAAGAGGCCGCAGAGCCGGCAGCAGGCCG
CGGGAAGGAAGGTCCGCTGGATTGAGGGCCGAAGGGACGTAGCAGAAGGACGTCCCGCGCAGAATCCAGG
TGGCAACACAGGCGAGCAGCCATGGAAAGGACGTCAGCTTCCCCGACAACACCACGGAATTGTCAGTGCC
CAACAGCCGAGCCCCTGTCCAGCAGCGGGCAAGGCAGGCGGCGATGAGTTCCGCCGTGGCAATAGGGAGG
GGGAAAGCGAAAGTCCCGGAAAGGAGCTGACAGGTGGTGGCAATGCCCCAACCAGTGGGGGTTGCGTCAG
CAAACACAGTGCACACCACGCCACGTTGCCTGACAACGGGCCACAACTCCTCATAAAGAGACAGCAACCA
GGATTTATACAAGGAGGAGAAAATGAAAGCCATACGGGAAGCAATAGCATGATACAAAGGCATTAAAGCA
GCGTATCCACATAGCGTAAAAGGAGCAACATAGTTAAGAATACCAGTCAATCTTTCACAAATTTTGTAAT
CCAGAGGTTGATTGTCGACTCTAGACTCGACTCTAGAGGATCCCCCTGTTCCACCTCTTGAAGGCTATGT
AGGCCACAAGGCCCACAACCACAGCAGCCAGGATGGAGCAATAGACAGGGATGAGGTTGTCGGTGGTGCC
TCGGGTCACCACGGGCTGGGAGCTGCCCATCACTGTGGTCACCACACCTGCCACCGTGCTGGCTATGAGG
TCTTGTTCTGGAGGTGCCTCAGGCTCCTGGGTGCTGGGGGCTGTGCTGTCCGAGCCCTCTGGGGGTGTGG
ACCGTGTAATCCAACGGCCAGGGATCTCCTCGCACTCGGCGTCGGCCCAGCGTGTGCACTCGCGGAGCTG
GCGCTCGGTGTCCTCGCACACGGTGCAGGGCAGGCACGGGTCCACGTGGTTGGCCTCGTCGGAATACGTG
CCGTCGGGGCACTCCTCGCACACGGTGTTCTGCTTGTCCTGGCAGGAGAACACGAGGCCCGAGCCCGCCT
CGCACACGCGGCACGCCTCGCAGCGCCCAGTCGTCTCATCCTGGTAGTAGCCGTAGGCGCAGCGGCACAC
GGCGTCGTCGGCCTCCACGCACGGCGCCGACATGCTCTGGAGCCCCACGCACTCGGTGCACGGCTTGCAC
GGCTCGGTCGCGCTCACCACGTCGGAGAACGTCACGCTGTCCAGGCAGGGCTCACACACGGTCTGGTTGG
CTCCACAAGGCTGGGCCACACCCTCGCCCAGGTTGCAGGCTTTGCAGCACTCACCGCTGTGTGTGTACAG
GCCTGTGGGGCATGCCTCCTTGGCACCTCCAAGGGACACCCCCAGAAGCAGCAACAGCAGCAGGCGCGGC
CCGTCCATGGCGCGGCCGGTGGCACCTGCCCCCATCGCCCGCCTCCCGCGGCAGCGCTCGACTTCCAGCT
CGGTCCGCTTTGCGGACTGATGGGGCTGCGCTGCGCTGCGCTCCAGCGCCCCCCCTGCCCGCCGGAGCTG
GCCGCGGCCCGAATTCCTGCAGCCCGGGGGATCCCCCTGGGGAGAGAGGTCGGTGATTCGGTCAACGAGG
GAGCCGACTGCCGACGTGCGCTCCGGAGGCTTGCAGAATGCGGAACACCGCGCGGGCAGGAACAGGGCCC
ACACTACCGCCCCACACCCCGCCTCCCGCACCGCCCCTTCCCGGCCGCTGCTCTCGGCGCGCCCTGCTGA
GCAGCCGCTATTGGCCACAGCCCATCGCGGTCGGCGCGCTGCCATTGCTCCCTGGCGCTGTCCGTCTGCG
AGGGTACTAGTGAGACGTGCGGCTTCCGTTTGTCACGTCCGGCACGCCGCGAACCGCAAGGAACCTTCCC
GACTTAGGGGCGGAGCAGGAAGCGTCGCCGGGGGGCCCACAAGGGTAGCGGCGAAGATCCGGGTGACGCT
GCGAACGGACGTGAAGAATGTGCGAGACCCAGGGTCGGCGCCGCTGCGTTTCCCGGAACCACGCCCAGAG
CAGCCGCGTCCCTGCGCAAACCCAGGGCTGCCTTGGAAAAGGCGCAACCCCAACCCCGTGGAATTCGATA
TCAAGCTTCTCGAGGGTAGGCGTGTACGGTGGGAGGCCTATATAAGCAGAGCTCGTTTAGTGAACCGTCA
GATCGCCTGGAGACGCCATCCACGCTGTTTTGACCTCCATAGAAGACACCGGGACCGATCCAGCCTCCGC
GGAATTCACC
Features (pLannotate 1.2.2; 34 found; start..end, strand, type, name):
      1..720     +  CDS            EGFP: the original enhanced GFP (Yang et al., 1996) mammalian codon-optimized
    950..969     +  misc_feature   MCS (fragment): pBluescript multiple cloning site
    997..1131    -  polyA_signal   SV40 poly(A) signal: SV40 polyadenylation signal
   1154..1238    -  CDS            large T antigen (fragment): large T antigen from SV40 (simian virus 40)
   1268..1385    -  misc_feature   cPPT/CTS: central polypurine tract and central termination sequence of HIV-1
   1404..1504    -  CDS            Rev (fragment): human immunodeficiency virus 1 (HIV-1) Rev protein; rev; enhances nuclear export of unspliced and incompletely spliced viral mRNAs
   1881..2114    -  misc_feature   RRE: The Rev response element (RRE) of HIV-1 allows for Rev-dependent mRNA export from the nucleus to the cytoplasm.
   2260..2623    -  CDS            HIV-1 gag (fragment): gag protein from human immunodeficiency virus 1; gag
   2607..2732    -  misc_feature   HIV-1 Ψ: packaging signal of human immunodeficiency virus type 1
   2779..2959    -  LTR            5' LTR (truncated): truncated 5' long terminal repeat (LTR) from HIV-1
   2974..3177    -  promoter       CMV promoter: human cytomegalovirus (CMV) immediate early promoter
   3178..3557    -  enhancer       CMV enhancer: human cytomegalovirus immediate early enhancer
   3658..3676    -  promoter       T3 promoter: promoter for bacteriophage T3 RNA polymerase
   3721..3737    -  protein_bind   lac operator: The lac repressor binds to the lac operator to inhibit transcription in E. coli. This inhibition can be relieved by adding lactose or isopropyl-β-D-thiogalactopyranoside (IPTG). lac repressor encoded by lacI
   3745..3775    -  promoter       lac promoter: promoter for the E. coli lac operon
   3790..3811    -  protein_bind   CAP binding site: CAP binding activates transcription in the presence of cAMP. E. coli catabolite activator protein
   3824..3916    -  CDS            lacI (fragment): lac repressor; lacI; The lac repressor binds to the lac operator to inhibit transcription in E. coli. This inhibition can be relieved by adding lactose or isopropyl-β-D-thiogalactopyranoside (IPTG).
   4099..4687    -  rep_origin     ori: high-copy-number ColE1/pMB1/pBR322/pUC origin of replication
   4858..5718    -  CDS            AmpR: β-lactamase; bla; confers resistance to ampicillin, carbenicillin, and related antibiotics
   5719..5823    -  promoter       AmpR promoter: bla
   5876..6304    -  rep_origin     f1 ori (sequence partly withheld): f1 bacteriophage origin of replication; arrow indicates direction of (+) strand synthesis
   6309..6464    -  CDS            lacZα (fragment): LacZα fragment of β-galactosidase; lacZ fragment
   6472..6490    +  promoter       T7 promoter: promoter for bacteriophage T7 RNA polymerase
   6511..6646    -  rep_origin     SV40 ori: SV40 origin of replication
   6686..6807    -  polyA_signal   SV40 poly(A) signal: SV40 polyadenylation signal
   6879..7112    -  LTR            3' LTR (ΔU3): self-inactivating 3' long terminal repeat (LTR) from HIV-1
   7114..7182    -  CDS            nef (fragment): NEF_HV1Z2 - Experimental evidence at protein level: Swiss-Prot protein existence level 1. Extracellular Nef protein targets CD4(+) T-lymphocytes for apoptosis by interacting with CXCR4 surface receptors. From Human immunodeficiency virus type 1 group M subtype D (isolate Z2/CDC-Z34) (HIV-1).
   7199..7787    -  misc_feature   WPRE: woodchuck hepatitis virus posttranscriptional regulatory element
   7801..7819    -  misc_feature   MCS (fragment): pUC18/19 multiple cloning site
   7822..8649    -  CDS            NGFR (fragment): TNR16_HUMAN - Also known as TNFRSF16. Experimental evidence at protein level: Swiss-Prot protein existence level 1. Low affinity receptor which can bind to NGF, BDNF, NTF3, and NTF4. Forms a heterodimeric receptor with SORCS2 that binds the precursor forms of NGF, BDNF and NTF3 with high affinity, and has much lower affinity for mature NGF and BDNF (PubMed:24908487). Plays an important role in differentiation and survival of specific neuronal populations during development (By similarity). Can mediate cell survival as well as cell death of neural cells. Plays a role in the inactivation of RHOA
   8764..8788    -  misc_feature   MCS (fragment): pBluescript multiple cloning site
   8791..9301    -  promoter       hPGK promoter: human phosphoglycerate kinase 1 promoter
   9304..9327    +  misc_feature   MCS (fragment): pBluescript multiple cloning site
   9329..9367    +  promoter       minimal CMV promoter: human cytomegalovirus (CMV) immediate early promoter
