[The description below was written by a language model from this plasmid's Addgene catalogue record and pLannotate feature annotations shown in this document.]
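Description:
AB.pCCL.sin.cPPT.GFP.miR-16-2-3p.sensor.PGK.dNGFR.WPRE is a self-inactivating, third-generation-style HIV-1 lentiviral transfer plasmid built as a microRNA activity sensor. It is maintained in E. coli through a high-copy ColE1/pUC origin with ampicillin resistance (AmpR), and the backbone also carries an f1 ori and an SV40 ori. The viral portion comprises a chimeric CMV enhancer/promoter fused to a truncated 5' LTR, the Ψ packaging signal with a partial gag sequence, the RRE, the cPPT/CTS, a WPRE and a ΔU3 3' LTR. Genomic RNA can therefore be produced Tat-independently, packaged, and integrated with LTR promoter activity disabled.

The payload is a bidirectional expression unit. The human PGK promoter drives a truncated NGFR (dNGFR) in one direction, followed by the WPRE. An adjacent minimal CMV promoter, oriented the opposite way, drives EGFP, which terminates at an antisense SV40 poly(A) signal. The 171 bp human miR-16-2-3p sensor insert was cloned between NheI and AgeI. It is not annotated in the feature table, but the construct name and the unannotated gap between the EGFP coding sequence and its poly(A) signal suggest it lies in the EGFP 3' UTR. In such a design, cells with active miR-16-2-3p would repress GFP while dNGFR remains unaffected, so the surface marker serves as an internal normaliser for transduction and expression. Both markers are listed as the selectable or scorable readouts.

The record gives the purpose simply as a sensor plasmid, associated with work on high-throughput microRNA sensor and decoy libraries. The sequenced record is slightly shorter than the stated total size.
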