Addgene plasmid #85876: AB.pCCL.sin.cPPT.GFP.miR-16-2-3p.sensor.PGK.dNGFR.WPRE
Purpose: Sensor Plasmid
Depositing lab: Brian Brown. Depositing organization: Icahn School of Medicine at Mount Sinai. Publication: High-throughput assessment of microRNA activity and function using microRNA sensor and decoy libraries. Mullokandov G, Baccarini A, Ruzo A, Jayaprakash AD, Tung N, Israelow B, Evans MJ, Sachidanandam R, Brown BD. Nat Methods. 2012 Jul 1;9(8):840-6. doi: 10.1038/nmeth.2078. PubMed 22751203.
Backbone
  Vector backbone: AB.pCCL.sin.cPPT.GFP.PGK.dNGFR.WPRE
  Backbone size w/o insert (bp): 9309
  Total vector size (bp): 9480
  Vector type: Lentiviral
  Selectable markers: eGFP, NGFR
Growth in bacteria
  Bacterial resistance: Ampicillin, 100 μg/mL
  Growth temperature: 37°C
  Growth strain: NEB Stable
  Copy number: High Copy
Gene/Insert
  Gene/Insert name: miR-16-2-3p Sensor
  Species: H. sapiens (human)
  Insert size (bp): 171
  Entrez Gene: MIR16-2 (a.k.a. MIRN16-2, mir-16-2, mir-16-3)
  Promoter: PGK
  Cloning method: Restriction Enzyme; 5′ cloning site NheI (not destroyed); 3′ cloning site AgeI (not destroyed)
  Sequencing primers: 5′ AACAGACATACAAACTAAAG
Terms and licenses: Academic/Nonprofit Terms; Industry Terms: Not Available to Industry
How to cite: AB.pCCL.sin.cPPT.GFP.miR-16-2-3p.sensor.PGK.dNGFR.WPRE was a gift from Brian Brown (Addgene plasmid # 85876 ; http://n2t.net/addgene:85876 ; RRID:Addgene_85876)
