>Addgene plasmid #85876 | AB.pCCL.sin.cPPT.GFP.miR-16-2-3p.sensor.PGK.dNGFR.WPRE | depositor partial sequence | sequence record 167196 | AB.pCCL.sin.cPPT.GFP.miR-16-2-3p.sensor.PGK.dNGFR.WPRE sequence 908 bps
TCGATCACGAGACTAGCCTCGAGAGATCTGATCATAATCAGCCATACCACATTTGTAGAGGTTTTACTTG
CTTTAAAAAACCTCCCACACCTCCCCCTGAACCTGAAACATAAAATGAATGCAATTGTTGTTGTTAACTT
GTTTATTGCAGCTTATAATGGTTACAAATAAGGCAATAGCATCACAAATTTCACAAATAAGGCATTTTTT
TCACTGCATTCTAGTTTTGGTTTGTCCAAACTCATCAATGTATCTTATCATGTCTGGATCTCAAATCCCT
CGGAAGCTGCGCCTGTCATCGAATTCCTGCAGCCCGGTGCATGACTAAGCTAGTACCGGTCCAATATTAC
TGTGCTGCTTTACCAATATTACTGTGCTGCTTTACCAATATTACTGTGCTGCTTTACCAATATTACTGTG
CTGCTTTACCAATATTACTGTGCTGCTTTACCAATATTACTGTGCTGCTTTAGCTACGTCGACCAGTACT
CCCCAGTTAAGGTCGGCTAGCTCAGTTAGCCTCCCCCATCTCTCGACGCGGCCGCTTTACTTGTACAGCT
CGTCCATGCCGAGAGTGATCCCGGCGGCGGTCACGAACTCCAGCAGGACCATGTGATCGCGCTTCTCGTT
GGGGTCTTTGCTCAGGGCGGACTGGGTGCTCAGGTAGTGGTTGTCGGGCAGCAGCACGGGGCCGTCGCCG
ATGGGGGTGTTCTGCTGGTAGTGGTCGGCGAGCTGCACGCTGCCGTCCTCGATGTTGTGGCGGATCTTGA
AGTTCACCTTGATGCCGTTCTTCTGCTTGTCGGCCATGATATAGACGTTGTGGCTGTTGTAGTTGTACTC
CAGCTTGTGCCCCAGGATGTTGCCGTCCTCCTTGAAGTCGATGCCCTTCAGCTCGATGCGGTTCACCA
